>Addgene plasmid #67667 | Cav1-miniSOG | depositor full sequence | sequence record 117206 | Cav1-miniSOG sequence 4863 bps
ATCTCGAGCTCAAGCTTCGAATTCTGCAGTCGACGGTACCACCATGTCTGGGGGCAAATACGTAGACTCC
GAGGGGCACCTCTACACCGTTCCCATCCGGGAGCAGGGCAACATCTACAAGCCCAACAACAAGGCCATGG
CGGAGGAGATGAGCGAGAAGCAGGTGTACGACGCGCACACCAAGGAAATCGACCTGGTCAACCGCGACCC
CAAGCATCTCAACGACGACGTGGTCAAGATTGATTTTGAAGATGTGATTGCAGAACCAGAAGGAACACAC
AGTTTTGATGGCATCTGGAAGGCCAGCTTCACCACCTTCACTGTGACAAAATACTGGTTTTACCGCTTGC
TGTCTGCCCTCTTTGGCATCCCAATGGCACTCATATGGGGCATTTACTTTGCCATTCTTTCTTTCCTGCA
CATCTGGGCAGTTGTGCCGTGCATTAAGAGTTTCCTGATTGAGATTCAGTGCATCAGCCGTGTCTATTCC
ATCTACGTCCACACCTTCTGTGACCCGTTCTTTGAGGCTGTTGGCAAAATATTCAGCAATATCCGCATCA
ACATGCAGAAAGAAACACGGGATCCACCGGTCGCCACCATGGAGAAAAGTTTCGTGATAACTGATCCACG
GCTGCCAGACAATCCCATCATCTTCGCATCCGATGGCTTCCTGGAGCTGACCGAGTATTCCAGAGAGGAG
ATCCTGGGCCGCAATGGCCGCTTTCTGCAGGGACCAGAGACAGACCAGGCCACAGTGCAGAAGATTCGCG
ATGCCATTAGAGATCAGCGCGAGATTACCGTGCAGCTGATAAACTACACAAAAAGCGGGAAGAAATTCTG
GAACCTCCTGCACCTCCAGCCCATGAGGGACCAGAAGGGTGAGCTCCAGTATTTCATCGGAGTGCAGCTG
GATGGATAAGCGGCCGCGACTCTAGATCATAATCAGCCATACCACATTTGTAGAGGTTTTACTTGCTTTA
AAAAACCTCCCACACCTCCCCCTGAACCTGAAACATAAAATGAATGCAATTGTTGTTGTTAACTTGTTTA
TTGCAGCTTATAATGGTTACAAATAAAGCAATAGCATCACAAATTTCACAAATAAAGCATTTTTTTCACT
GCATTCTAGTTGTGGTTTGTCCAAACTCATCAATGTATCTTAAGGCGTAAATTGTAAGCGTTAATATTTT
GTTAAAATTCGCGTTAAATTTTTGTTAAATCAGCTCATTTTTTAACCAATAGGCCGAAATCGGCAAAATC
CCTTATAAATCAAAAGAATAGACCGAGATAGGGT
[37 nt withheld, positions 1295-1331]
AAAGAACGTGGACTCCAACGTCAAAGG
[49 nt withheld, positions 1359-1407]
T
[91 nt withheld, positions 1409-1499]
G
[124 nt withheld, positions 1501-1624]
CAGGTGGCACTTTTCGGGGAAATGTGCGCGGAACCCCTATTTGTTTATTTTTCTAAATACATTCAAATAT
GTATCCGCTCATGAGACAATAACCCTGATAAATGCTTCAATAATATTGAAAAAGGAAGAGTCCTGAGGCG
GAAAGAACCAGCTGTGGAATGTGTGTCAGTTAGGGTGTGGAAAGTCCCCAGGCTCCCCAGCAGGCAGAAG
TATGCAAAGCATGCATCTCAATTAGTCAGCAACCAGGTGTGGAAAGTCCCCAGGCTCCCCAGCAGGCAGA
AGTATGCAAAGCATGCATCTCAATTAGTCAGCAACCATAGTCCCGCCCCTAACTCCGCCCATCCCGCCCC
TAACTCCGCCCAGTTCCGCCCATTCTCCGCCCCATGGCTGACTAATTTTTTTTATTTATGCAGAGGCCGA
GGCCGCCTCGGCCTCTGAGCTATTCCAGAAGTAGTGAGGAGGCTTTTTTGGAGGCCTAGGCTTTTGCAAA
GATCGATCAAGAGACAGGATGAGGATCGTTTCGCATGATTGAACAAGATGGATTGCACGCAGGTTCTCCG
GCCGCTTGGGTGGAGAGGCTATTCGGCTATGACTGGGCACAACAGACAATCGGCTGCTCTGATGCCGCCG
TGTTCCGGCTGTCAGCGCAGGGGCGCCCGGTTCTTTTTGTCAAGACCGACCTGTCCGGTGCCCTGAATGA
ACTGCAAGACGAGGCAGCGCGGCTATCGTGGCTGGCCACGACGGGCGTTCCTTGCGCAGCTGTGCTCGAC
GTTGTCACTGAAGCGGGAAGGGACTGGCTGCTATTGGGCGAAGTGCCGGGGCAGGATCTCCTGTCATCTC
ACCTTGCTCCTGCCGAGAAAGTATCCATCATGGCTGATGCAATGCGGCGGCTGCATACGCTTGATCCGGC
TACCTGCCCATTCGACCACCAAGCGAAACATCGCATCGAGCGAGCACGTACTCGGATGGAAGCCGGTCTT
GTCGATCAGGATGATCTGGACGAAGAGCATCAGGGGCTCGCGCCAGCCGAACTGTTCGCCAGGCTCAAGG
CGAGCATGCCCGACGGCGAGGATCTCGTCGTGACCCATGGCGATGCCTGCTTGCCGAATATCATGGTGGA
AAATGGCCGCTTTTCTGGATTCATCGACTGTGGCCGGCTGGGTGTGGCGGACCGCTATCAGGACATAGCG
TTGGCTACCCGTGATATTGCTGAAGAGCTTGGCGGCGAATGGGCTGACCGCTTCCTCGTGCTTTACGGTA
TCGCCGCTCCCGATTCGCAGCGCATCGCCTTCTATCGCCTTCTTGACGAGTTCTTCTGAGCGGGACTCTG
GGGTTCGAAATGACCGACCAAGCGACGCCCAACCTGCCATCACGAGATTTCGATTCCACCGCCGCCTTCT
ATGAAAGGTTGGGCTTCGGAATCGTTTTCCGGGACGCCGGCTGGATGATCCTCCAGCGCGGGGATCTCAT
GCTGGAGTTCTTCGCCCACCCTAGGGGGAGGCTAACTGAAACACGGAAGGAGACAATACCGGAAGGAACC
CGCGCTATGACGGCAATAAAAAGACAGAATAAAACGCACGGTGTTGGGTCGTTTGTTCATAAACGCGGGG
TTCGGTCCCAGGGCTGGCACTCTGTCGATACCCCACCGAGACCCCATTGGGGCCAATACGCCCGCGTTTC
TTCCTTTTCCCCACCCCACCCCCCAAGTTCGGGTGAAGGCCCAGGGCTCGCAGCCAACGTCGGGGCGGCA
GGCCCTGCCATAGCCTCAGGTTACTCATATATACTTTAGATTGATTTAAAACTTCATTTTTAATTTAAAA
GGATCTAGGTGAAGATCCTTTTTGATAATCTCATGACCAAAATCCCTTAACGTGAGTTTTCGTTCCACTG
AGCGTCAGACCCCGTAGAAAAGATCAAAGGATCTTCTTGAGATCCTTTTTTTCTGCGCGTAATCTGCTGC
TTGCAAACAAAAAAACCACCGCTACCAGCGGTGGTTTGTTTGCCGGATCAAGAGCTACCAACTCTTTTTC
CGAAGGTAACTGGCTTCAGCAGAGCGCAGATACCAAATACTGTCCTTCTAGTGTAGCCGTAGTTAGGCCA
CCACTTCAAGAACTCTGTAGCACCGCCTACATACCTCGCTCTGCTAATCCTGTTACCAGTGGCTGCTGCC
AGTGGCGATAAGTCGTGTCTTACCGGGTTGGACTCAAGACGATAGTTACCGGATAAGGCGCAGCGGTCGG
GCTGAACGGGGGGTTCGTGCACACAGCCCAGCTTGGAGCGAACGACCTACACCGAACTGAGATACCTACA
GCGTGAGCTATGAGAAAGCGCCACGCTTCCCGAAGGGAGAAAGGCGGACAGGTATCCGGTAAGCGGCAGG
GTCGGAACAGGAGAGCGCACGAGGGAGCTTCCAGGGGGAAACGCCTGGTATCTTTATAGTCCTGTCGGGT
TTCGCCACCTCTGACTTGAGCGTCGATTTTTGTGATGCTCGTCAGGGGGGCGGAGCCTATGGAAAAACGC
CAGCAACGCGGCCTTTTTACGGTTCCTGGCCTTTTGCTGGCCTTTTGCTCACATGTTCTTTCCTGCGTTA
TCCCCTGATTCTGTGGATAACCGTATTACCGCCATGCATTAGTTATTAATAGTAATCAATTACGGGGTCA
TTAGTTCATAGCCCATATATGGAGTTCCGCGTTACATAACTTACGGTAAATGGCCCGCCTGGCTGACCGC
CCAACGACCCCCGCCCATTGACGTCAATAATGACGTATGTTCCCATAGTAACGCCAATAGGGACTTTCCA
TTGACGTCAATGGGTGGAGTATTTACGGTAAACTGCCCACTTGGCAGTACATCAAGTGTATCATATGCCA
AGTACGCCCCCTATTGACGTCAATGACGGTAAATGGCCCGCCTGGCATTATGCCCAGTACATGACCTTAT
GGGACTTTCCTACTTGGCAGTACATCTACGTATTAGTCATCGCTATTACCATGGTGATGCGGTTTTGGCA
GTACATCAATGGGCGTGGATAGCGGTTTGACTCACGGGGATTTCCAAGTCTCCACCCCATTGACGTCAAT
GGGAGTTTGTTTTGGCACCAAAATCAACGGGACTTTCCAAAATGTCGTAACAACTCCGCCCCATTGACGC
AAATGGGCGGTAGGCGTGTACGGTGGGAGGTCTATATAAGCAGAGCTGGTTTAGTGAACCGTCAGATCCG
CTAGCGCTACCGGACTCAG
Features (pLannotate 1.2.2; 15 found; start..end, strand, type, name):
     44..577     +  CDS            CAV1: CAV1_CANLF - Also known as CAV. Experimental evidence at protein level: Swiss-Prot protein existence level 1. May act as a scaffolding protein within caveolar membranes. Forms a stable heterooligomeric complex with CAV2 that targets to lipid rafts and drives caveolae formation. Mediates the recruitment of CAVIN proteins (CAVIN1/2/3/4) to the caveolae (By similarity). Interacts directly with G-protein alpha subunits and can functionally regulate their activity (By similarity). Involved in the costimulatory signal essential for T-cell receptor (TCR)-mediated T-cell activation. Its binding to DPP
    599..916     +  CDS            miniSOG: miniSOG is a basic (constitutively fluorescent) cyan fluorescent protein published in 2011, derived from Arabidopsis thaliana. It requires the cofactor flavin for fluorescence.
    935..1018    +  CDS            large T antigen (fragment): large T antigen from SV40 (simian virus 40)
   1041..1162    +  polyA_signal   SV40 poly(A) signal: SV40 polyadenylation signal
   1196..1624    -  rep_origin     f1 ori (sequence partly withheld): f1 bacteriophage origin of replication; arrow indicates direction of (+) strand synthesis
   1651..1755    +  promoter       AmpR promoter: bla
   1757..2114    +  promoter       SV40 promoter: SV40 enhancer and early promoter
   2149..2943    +  CDS            NeoR/KanR: aminoglycoside phosphotransferase from Tn5; aph(3')-II (or nptII); confers resistance to neomycin, kanamycin, and G418 (Geneticin®)
   2964..3116    +  CDS            ble (fragment): BLE_KLEPN - Experimental evidence at protein level: Swiss-Prot protein existence level 1. Binding protein with a strong affinity to the bleomycin family of antibiotics. Binds to CL990; an antimitotic-antibiotic compound. From Klebsiella pneumoniae.
   3175..3222    +  polyA_signal   HSV TK poly(A) signal: herpes simplex virus thymidine kinase polyadenylation signal (Cole and Stacy, 1985)
   3313..3329    -  polyA_signal   bGH poly(A) signal (fragment): bovine growth hormone polyadenylation signal
   3551..4139    +  rep_origin     ori: high-copy-number ColE1/pMB1/pBR322/pUC origin of replication
   4314..4617    +  enhancer       CMV enhancer: human cytomegalovirus immediate early enhancer
   4618..4821    +  promoter       CMV promoter: human cytomegalovirus (CMV) immediate early promoter
   4844..40      +  misc_feature   MCS (fragment) (across the origin): multiple cloning site
