[The description below was written by a language model from this plasmid's Addgene catalogue record and pLannotate feature annotations shown in this document.]
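Description:
Cav1-miniSOG is a 4,863 bp mammalian expression plasmid built on the Clontech pEGFP backbone, in which the fluorescent protein coding region appears to have been replaced, since no EGFP feature is annotated. It is propagated in E. coli as a high-copy plasmid through a ColE1/pUC-type origin and selected with kanamycin. The resistance cassette is the dual-purpose NeoR/KanR gene (Tn5 aminoglycoside phosphotransferase). It is preceded by a bacterial bla promoter for kanamycin selection and by the SV40 enhancer/early promoter for G418 selection in mammalian cells, and it ends in an HSV TK polyadenylation signal. An f1 origin is also present, permitting single-stranded DNA production. Small annotated fragments of ble, a bGH poly(A) signal and SV40 large T antigen look like backbone remnants or short sequence matches rather than functional parts.

The payload is driven by the human CMV immediate early enhancer and promoter, followed by a residual multiple cloning site. It consists of the dog (Canis lupus familiaris) caveolin-1 coding sequence followed by miniSOG, with a short gap between the two, consistent with the C-terminal fusion implied by the plasmid name. Transcripts terminate at the SV40 poly(A) signal. Caveolin-1 is a membrane scaffolding protein that drives caveolae formation. miniSOG is a small flavin-binding fluorescent protein derived from an Arabidopsis thaliana protein. On illumination it generates singlet oxygen, which is generally exploited to photo-oxidise diaminobenzidine into an electron-dense deposit. The construct therefore suits correlated light and electron microscopy of caveolin-1 and caveolae in transfected mammalian cells, in line with the associated work on detecting tagged proteins by electron microscopy.
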