Addgene plasmid #67667: Cav1-miniSOG
Purpose: Mammalian expression vector driving dog Caveolin1-minSOG
Depositing lab: Rob Parton. Depositing organization: University of Queensland, Institute for Molecular Bioscience. Publication: Modular Detection of GFP-Labeled Proteins for Rapid Screening by Electron Microscopy in Cells and Organisms. Ariotti N, Hall TE, Rae J, Ferguson C, McMahon KA, Martel N, Webb RE, Webb RI, Teasdale RD, Parton RG. Dev Cell. 2015 Nov 23;35(4):513-25. doi: 10.1016/j.devcel.2015.10.016. Epub 2015 Nov 12. PubMed 26585296.
Backbone
  Vector backbone: pEGFP
  Backbone manufacturer: Clontech
  Vector type: Mammalian Expression
Growth in bacteria
  Bacterial resistance: Kanamycin, 50 μg/mL
  Growth temperature: 37°C
  Growth strain: DH5alpha
  Copy number: High Copy
Gene/Insert
  Gene/Insert name: Dog Cav1-miniSOG
  Species: Synthetic
  Promoter: CMV
  Cloning method: Unknown
  Sequencing primers: 5′ CMV_F2seq (cgtgtacggtgggaggtcta)
Terms and licenses: Academic/Nonprofit Terms; Industry Terms: Not Available to Industry
How to cite: Cav1-miniSOG was a gift from Rob Parton (Addgene plasmid # 67667 ; http://n2t.net/addgene:67667 ; RRID:Addgene_67667)
