>Addgene plasmid #67667 | Cav1-miniSOG | addgene partial sequence | sequence record 132612 | pLPC-5 5'-TAGGCGTGTACGGTGGGA-3'
GATCCGCTAGCGCTACCGGACTCAGATCTCGAGCTCAAGCTTCGAATTCTGCAGTCGACGGTACCACCAT
GTCTGGGGGCAAATACGTAGACTCCGAGGGGCACCTCTACACCGTTCCCATCCGGGAGCAGGGCAACATC
TACAAGCCCAACAACAAGGCCATGGCGGAGGAGATGAGCGAGAAGCAGGTGTACGACGCGCACACCAAGG
AAATCGACCTGGTCAACCGCGACCCCAAGCATCTCAACGACGACGTGGTCAAGATTGATTTTGAAGATGT
GATTGCAGAACCAGAAGGAACACACAGTTTTGATGGCATCTGGAAGGCCAGCTTCACCACCTTCACTGTG
ACAAAATACTGGTTTTACCGCTTGCTGTCTGCCCTCTTTGGCATCCCAATGGCACTCATATGGGGCATTT
ACTTTGCCATTCTTTCTTTCCTGCACATCTGGGCAGTTGTGCCGTGCATTAAGAGTTTCCTGATTGAGAT
TCAGTGCATCAGCCGTGTCTATTCCATCTACGTCCACACCTTCTGTGACCCGTTCTTTGAGGCTGTTGGC
AAAATATTCAGCAATATCCGCATCAACATGCAGAAAGAAACACGGGATCCACCGGTCGCCACCATGGAGA
AAAGTTTCGTGATAACTGATCCACGGCTGCCAGACAATCCCATCATCTTCGCATCCGATGGCTTCCTGGA
GCTGACCGAGTATTCCAGAGAGGAGATCCTGGGCCGCAATGGCCGCTTTCTGCAGGGACCAGAGACAGAC
CAGGCCACAGTGCAGAAGATTCGCGATGCCATTAGAGATCAGCGCGAGATTACCGTGCAGCTGATAA
