>Addgene plasmid #67667 | Cav1-miniSOG | addgene partial sequence | sequence record 132834 | SV40pA-R 5'-GAAATTTGTGATGCTATTGC-3'
ACAACAACAATTGCATTCATTTTATGTTTCAGGTTCAGGGGGAGGTGTGGGAGGTTTTTTAAAGCAAGTA
AAACCTCTACAAATGTGGTATGGCTGATTATGATCTAGAGTCGCGGCCGCTTATCCATCCAGCTGCACTC
CGATGAAATACTGGAGCTCACCCTTCTGGTCCCTCATGGGCTGGAGGTGCAGGAGGTTCCAGAATTTCTT
CCCGCTTTTTGTGTAGTTTATCAGCTGCACGGTAATCTCGCGCTGATCTCTAATGGCATCGCGAATCTTC
TGCACTGTGGCCTGGTCTGTCTCTGGTCCCTGCAGAAAGCGGCCATTGCGGCCCAGGATCTCCTCTCTGG
AATACTCGGTCAGCTCCAGGAAGCCATCGGATGCGAAGATGATGGGATTGTCTGGCAGCCGTGGATCAGT
TATCACGAAACTTTTCTCCATGGTGGCGACCGGTGGATCCCGTGTTTCTTTCTGCATGTTGATGCGGATA
TTGCTGAATATTTTGCCAACAGCCTCAAAGAACGGGTCACAGAAGGTGTGGACGTAGATGGAATAGACAC
GGCTGATGCACTGAATCTCAATCAGGAAACTCTTAATGCACGGCACAACTGCCCAGATGTGCAGGAAAGA
AAGAATGGCAAAGTAAATGCCCCATATGAGTGCCATTGGGATGCCAAAGAGGGCAGACAGCAAGCGGTAA
AACCAGTATTTTGTCACAGTGAAGGTGGTGAAGCTGGCCTTCCAGATGCCATCAA
